Addgene plasmid #88917: 4xNLS-pMJ915v2
Purpose: For expression of modified SpyCas9 in e.coli.
Depositing lab: Jennifer Doudna. Depositing organization: University of California, Berkeley. Publication: Efficient genome editing in the mouse brain by local delivery of engineered Cas9 ribonucleoprotein complexes. Staahl BT, Benekareddy M, Coulon-Bainier C, Banfal AA, Floor SN, Sabo JK, Urnes C, Munares GA, Ghosh A, Doudna JA. Nat Biotechnol. 2017 Feb 13. doi: 10.1038/nbt.3806. PubMed 28191903.
Backbone
  Vector backbone: pMJ915
  Vector type: Bacterial Expression, CRISPR
Growth in bacteria
  Bacterial resistance: Ampicillin, 100 μg/mL
  Growth temperature: 37°C
  Growth strain: DH5alpha
  Copy number: Unknown
Gene/Insert 1
  Gene/Insert name: Cas9
Gene/Insert 2
  Gene/Insert name: T7
Terms and licenses: Academic/Nonprofit Terms; Industry Terms: Not Available to Industry
How to cite: 4xNLS-pMJ915v2 was a gift from Jennifer Doudna (Addgene plasmid # 88917 ; http://n2t.net/addgene:88917 ; RRID:Addgene_88917)
