[The description below was written by a language model from this plasmid's Addgene catalogue record and pLannotate feature annotations shown in this document.]
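Description:
4xNLS-pMJ915v2 is a 10,265 nt bacterial expression plasmid, built on the pMJ915 backbone, for producing a modified Streptococcus pyogenes Cas9 protein in E. coli. The backbone has a pBR322-like layout. It carries a ColE1/pMB1-type origin together with the rop gene, which normally holds such replicons at lower copy number, and the bom mobility region. Selection is by ampicillin through the bla gene and its own promoter. Two fragments of the tetracycline resistance gene and the tet promoter flank the expression cassette. They appear to be remnants of a gene disrupted by the cassette's insertion, so tetracycline resistance should not be expected. The catalogue lists the copy number as unknown.

The expression cassette is driven by the T7 promoter with the phage gene 10 ribosome binding site, and it ends at the T7 terminator. Expression therefore requires a host that supplies T7 RNA polymerase. The open reading frame begins with a 6xHis tag and a cytosolic, signal-sequence-free maltose binding protein, followed by a TEV protease site and then the Cas9 coding sequence. This arrangement allows affinity purification, improves solubility and lets the tags be removed by cleavage.

The name indicates four nuclear localization signals, but these were not annotated. Unannotated gaps lie between the TEV site and Cas9 and downstream of Cas9, where such sequences could sit, though the record does not state their number or position. The short "SET1" fragment just before the terminator is probably a match to vector-derived phage sequence rather than a functional tag. The associated publication concerns genome editing in the mouse brain by local delivery of engineered Cas9 ribonucleoprotein complexes, which is consistent with using this plasmid to make recombinant Cas9 for RNP assembly.
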