Features (pLannotate 1.2.2; 17 found; start..end, strand, type, name):
     22..213     -  CDS            rop: Rop protein, which maintains plasmids at low copy number; rop
    230..610     +  CDS            YPB1_ECOLX: Protein predicted: Swiss-Prot protein existence level 4. From Escherichia coli.
    852..1752    -  CDS            TcR (fragment): tetracycline efflux protein; tet; confers resistance to tetracycline
   1774..1792    +  promoter       T7 promoter: promoter for bacteriophage T7 RNA polymerase
   1881..1903    +  RBS            RBS: efficient ribosome binding site from bacteriophage T7 gene 10 (Olins and Rangwala, 1989)
   1923..1940    +  CDS            6xHis: 6xHis affinity tag
   1950..3050    +  CDS            MBP: maltose binding protein from E. coli; malE (mutated); This version of the gene does not encode a signal sequence, so MBP will remain in the cytosol.
   3105..3121    +  CDS            TEV site (fragment): tobacco etch virus (TEV) protease recognition and cleavage site
   3273..7376    +  CDS            cas9: CAS9_STRP1 - Also known as csn1 From Streptococcus pyogenes serotype M1.
   7525..7574    +  CDS            SET1 (fragment): solubility-enhancement tag derived from T7 phage gene 10B
   7582..7629    +  terminator     T7 terminator: transcription terminator for bacteriophage T7 RNA polymerase
   7655..7947    -  CDS            TcR (fragment): tetracycline efflux protein; tet; confers resistance to tetracycline
   7995..8023    -  promoter       tet promoter: E. coli promoter for tetracycline efflux protein gene
   8136..8240    +  promoter       AmpR promoter: bla
   8241..9101    +  CDS            AmpR: β-lactamase; bla; confers resistance to ampicillin, carbenicillin, and related antibiotics
   9272..9860    +  rep_origin     ori: high-copy-number ColE1/pMB1/pBR322/pUC origin of replication
  10046..10185   -  misc_feature   bom: basis of mobility region from pBR322
>Addgene plasmid #88917 | 4xNLS-pMJ915v2 | addgene full sequence | sequence record 177336 | Addgene NGS Result
CGTCTCCGGGAGCTGCATGTGTCAGAGGTTTTCACCGTCATCACCGAAACGCGCGAGGCAGCTGCGGTAA
AGCTCATCAGCGTGGTCGTGAAGCGATTCACAGATGTCTGCCTGTTCATCCGCGTCCAGCTCGTTGAGTT
TCTCCAGAAGCGTTAATGTCTGGCTTCTGATAAAGCGGGCCATGTTAAGGGCGGTTTTTTCCTGTTTGGT
CACTGATGCCTCCGTGTAAGGGGGATTTCTGTTCATGGGGGTAATGATACCGATGAAACGAGAGAGGATG
CTCACGATACGGGTTACTGATGATGAACATGCCCGGTTACTGGAACGTTGTGAGGGTAAACAACTGGCGG
TATGGATGCGGCGGGACCAGAGAAAAATCACTCAGGGTCAATGCCAGCGCTTCGTTAATACAGATGTAGG
TGTTCCACAGGGTAGCCAGCAGCATCCTGCGATGCAGATCCGGAACATAATGGTGCAGGGCGCTGACTTC
CGCGTTTCCAGACTTTACGAAACACGGAAACCGAAGACCATTCATGTTGTTGCTCAGGTCGCAGACGTTT
TGCAGCAGCAGTCGCTTCACGTTCGCTCGCGTATCGGTGATTCATTCTGCTAACCAGTAAGGCAACCCCG
CCAGCCTAGCCGGGTCCTCAACGACAGGAGCACGATCATGCGCACCCGTGGCCAGGACCCAACGCTGCCC
GAGATGCGCCGCGTGCGGCTGCTGGAGATGGCGGACGCGATGGATATGTTCTGCCAAGGGTTGGTTTGCG
CATTCACAGTTCTCCGCAAGAATTGATTGGCTCCAATTCTTGGAGTGGTGAATCCGTTAGCGAGGTGCCG
CCGGCTTCCATTCAGGTCGAGGTGGCCCGGCTCCATGCACCGCGACGCAACGCGGGGAGGCAGACAAGGT
ATAGGGCGGCGCCTACAATCCATGCCAACCCGTTCCATGTGCTCGCCGAGGCGGCATAAATCGCCGTGAC
GATCAGCGGTCCAATGATCGAAGTTAGGCTGGTAAGAGCCGCGAGCGATCCTTGAAGCTGTCCCTGATGG
TCGTCATCTACCTGCCTGGACAGCATGGCCTGCAACGCGGGCATCCCGATGCCGCCGGAAGCGAGAAGAA
TCATAATGGGGAAGGCCATCCAGCCTCGCGTCGCGAACGCCAGCAAGACGTAGCCCAGCGCGTCGGCCGC
CATGCCGGCGATAATGGCCTGCTTCTCGCCGAAACGTTTGGTGGCGGGACCAGTGACGAAGGCTTGAGCG
AGGGCGTGCAAGATTCCGAATACCGCAAGCGACAGGCCGATCATCGTCGCGCTCCAGCGAAAGCGGTCCT
CGCCGAAAATGACCCAGAGCGCTGCCGGCACCTGTCCTACGAGTTGCATGATAAAGAAGACAGTCATAAG
TGCGGCGACGATAGTCATGCCCCGCGCCCACCGGAAGGAGCTGACTGGGTTGAAGGCTCTCAAGGGCATC
GGTCGACGCTCTCCCTTATGCGACTCCTGCATTAGGAAGCAGCCCAGTAGTAGGTTGAGGCCGTTGAGCA
CCGCCGCCGCAAGGAATGGTGCATGCAAGGAGATGGCGCCCAACAGTCCCCCGGCCACGGGGCCTGCCAC
CATACCCACGCCGAAACAAGCGCTCATGAGCCCGAAGTGGCGAGCCCGATCTTCCCCATCGGTGATGTCG
GCGATATAGGCGCCAGCAACCGCACCTGTGGCGCCGGTGATGCCGGCCACGATGCGTCCGGCGTAGAGGA
TCGAGATCTCGATCCCGCGAAATTAATACGACTCACTATAGGGAGACCACAACGGTTTCCCTCTAGTGCC
GGCTCCGGAGAGCTCTTTAATTAAGCGGCCGCCCTGCAGGACTCGAGTTCTAGAAATAATTTTGTTTAAC
TTTAAGAAGGAGATATACATATGAAATCTTCTCACCATCACCATCACCATGGTTCTTCTATGAAAATCGA
AGAAGGTAAACTGGTAATCTGGATTAACGGCGATAAAGGCTATAACGGTCTCGCTGAAGTCGGTAAGAAA
TTCGAGAAAGATACCGGAATTAAAGTCACCGTTGAGCATCCGGATAAACTGGAAGAGAAATTCCCACAGG
TTGCGGCAACTGGCGATGGCCCTGACATTATCTTCTGGGCACACGACCGCTTTGGTGGCTACGCTCAATC
TGGCCTGTTGGCTGAAATCACCCCGGACAAAGCGTTCCAGGACAAGCTGTATCCGTTTACCTGGGATGCC
GTACGTTACAACGGCAAGCTGATTGCTTACCCGATCGCTGTTGAAGCGTTATCGCTGATTTATAACAAAG
ATCTGCTGCCGAACCCGCCAAAAACCTGGGAAGAGATCCCGGCGCTGGATAAAGAACTGAAAGCGAAAGG
TAAGAGCGCGCTGATGTTCAACCTGCAAGAACCGTACTTCACCTGGCCGCTGATTGCTGCTGACGGGGGT
TATGCGTTCAAGTATGAAAACGGCAAGTACGACATTAAAGACGTGGGCGTGGATAACGCTGGCGCGAAAG
CGGGTCTGACCTTCCTGGTTGACCTGATTAAAAACAAACACATGAATGCAGACACCGATTACTCCATCGC
AGAAGCTGCCTTTAATAAAGGCGAAACAGCGATGACCATCAACGGCCCGTGGGCATGGTCCAACATCGAC
ACCAGCAAAGTGAATTATGGTGTAACGGTACTGCCGACCTTCAAGGGTCAACCATCCAAACCGTTCGTTG
GCGTGCTGAGCGCAGGTATTAACGCCGCCAGTCCGAACAAAGAGCTGGCAAAAGAGTTCCTCGAAAACTA
TCTGCTGACTGATGAAGGTCTGGAAGCGGTTAATAAAGACAAACCGCTGGGTGCCGTAGCGCTGAAGTCT
TACGAGGAAGAGTTGGCGAAAGATCCACGTATTGCCGCCACTATGGAAAACGCCCAGAAAGGTGAAATCA
TGCCGAACATCCCGCAGATGTCCGCTTTCTGGTATGCCGTGCGTACTGCGGTGATCAACGCCGCCAGCGG
TCGTCAGACTGTCGATGAAGCCCTGAAAGACGCGCAGACTAATTCGAGCTCGAACAACAACAACAATAAC
AATAACAACAACCTCGGGATCGAGGAAAACCTGTACTTCCAATCCAATGCCACTCCCAAGAAGAAGCGAA
AGGTGGGTGGGTCCCCAAAGAAGAAACGGAAAGTAGGCGGCTCCCCCAAAAAGAAGCGAAAAGTAGGGGG
TAGCCCCAAGAAGAAGCGGAAGGTAGGTATCCACGGAGTCCCAGCAGCTACCATGGATAAGAAATACTCA
ATAGGCTTAGATATCGGCACAAATAGCGTCGGATGGGCGGTGATCACTGATGAATATAAGGTTCCGTCTA
AAAAGTTCAAGGTTCTGGGAAATACAGACCGCCACAGTATCAAAAAAAATCTTATAGGGGCTCTTTTATT
TGACAGTGGAGAGACAGCGGAAGCGACTCGTCTCAAACGGACAGCTCGTAGAAGGTATACACGTCGGAAG
AATCGTATTTGTTATCTACAGGAGATTTTTTCAAATGAGATGGCGAAAGTAGATGATAGTTTCTTTCATC
GACTTGAAGAGTCTTTTTTGGTGGAAGAAGACAAGAAGCATGAACGTCATCCTATTTTTGGAAATATAGT
AGATGAAGTTGCTTATCATGAGAAATATCCAACTATCTATCATCTGCGAAAAAAATTGGTAGATTCTACT
GATAAAGCGGATTTGCGCTTAATCTATTTGGCCTTAGCGCATATGATTAAGTTTCGTGGTCATTTTTTGA
TTGAGGGAGATTTAAATCCTGATAATAGTGATGTGGACAAACTATTTATCCAGTTGGTACAAACCTACAA
TCAATTATTTGAAGAAAACCCTATTAACGCAAGTGGAGTAGATGCTAAAGCGATTCTTTCTGCACGATTG
AGTAAATCAAGACGATTAGAAAATCTCATTGCTCAGCTCCCCGGTGAGAAGAAAAATGGCTTATTTGGGA
ATCTCATTGCTTTGTCATTGGGTTTGACCCCTAATTTTAAATCAAATTTTGATTTGGCAGAAGATGCTAA
ATTACAGCTTTCAAAAGATACTTACGATGATGATTTAGATAATTTATTGGCGCAAATTGGAGATCAATAT
GCTGATTTGTTTTTGGCAGCTAAGAATTTATCAGATGCTATTTTACTTTCAGATATCCTAAGAGTAAATA
CTGAAATAACTAAGGCTCCCCTATCAGCTTCAATGATTAAACGCTACGATGAACATCATCAAGACTTGAC
TCTTTTAAAAGCTTTAGTTCGACAACAACTTCCAGAAAAGTATAAAGAAATCTTTTTTGATCAATCAAAA
AACGGATATGCAGGTTATATTGATGGGGGAGCTAGCCAAGAAGAATTTTATAAATTTATCAAACCAATTT
TAGAAAAAATGGATGGTACTGAGGAATTATTGGTGAAACTAAATCGTGAAGATTTGCTGCGCAAGCAACG
GACCTTTGACAACGGCTCTATTCCCCATCAAATTCACTTGGGTGAGCTGCATGCTATTTTGAGAAGACAA
GAAGACTTTTATCCATTTTTAAAAGACAATCGTGAGAAGATTGAAAAAATCTTGACTTTTCGAATTCCTT
ATTATGTTGGTCCATTGGCGCGTGGCAATAGTCGTTTTGCATGGATGACTCGGAAGTCTGAAGAAACAAT
TACCCCATGGAATTTTGAAGAAGTTGTCGATAAAGGTGCTTCAGCTCAATCATTTATTGAACGCATGACA
AACTTTGATAAAAATCTTCCAAATGAAAAAGTACTACCAAAACATAGTTTGCTTTATGAGTATTTTACGG
TTTATAACGAATTGACAAAGGTCAAATATGTTACTGAAGGAATGCGAAAACCAGCATTTCTTTCAGGTGA
ACAGAAGAAAGCCATTGTTGATTTACTCTTCAAAACAAATCGAAAAGTAACCGTTAAGCAATTAAAAGAA
GATTATTTCAAAAAAATAGAATGTTTTGATAGTGTTGAAATTTCAGGAGTTGAAGATAGATTTAATGCTT
CATTAGGTACCTACCATGATTTGCTAAAAATTATTAAAGATAAAGATTTTTTGGATAATGAAGAAAATGA
AGATATCTTAGAGGATATTGTTTTAACATTGACCTTATTTGAAGATAGGGAGATGATTGAGGAAAGACTT
AAAACATATGCTCACCTCTTTGATGATAAGGTGATGAAACAGCTTAAACGTCGCCGTTATACTGGTTGGG
GACGTTTGTCTCGAAAATTGATTAATGGTATTAGGGATAAGCAATCTGGCAAAACAATATTAGATTTTTT
GAAATCAGATGGTTTTGCCAATCGCAATTTTATGCAGCTGATCCATGATGATAGTTTGACATTTAAAGAA
GACATTCAAAAAGCACAAGTGTCTGGACAAGGCGATAGTTTACATGAACATATTGCAAATTTAGCTGGTA
GCCCTGCTATTAAAAAAGGTATTTTACAGACTGTAAAAGTTGTTGATGAATTGGTCAAAGTAATGGGGCG
GCATAAGCCAGAAAATATCGTTATTGAAATGGCACGTGAAAATCAGACAACTCAAAAGGGCCAGAAAAAT
TCGCGAGAGCGTATGAAACGAATCGAAGAAGGTATCAAAGAATTAGGAAGTCAGATTCTTAAAGAGCATC
CTGTTGAAAATACTCAATTGCAAAATGAAAAGCTCTATCTCTATTATCTCCAAAATGGAAGAGACATGTA
TGTGGACCAAGAATTAGATATTAATCGTTTAAGTGATTATGATGTCGATCACATTGTTCCACAAAGTTTC
CTTAAAGACGATTCAATAGACAATAAGGTCTTAACGCGTTCTGATAAAAATCGTGGTAAATCGGATAACG
TTCCAAGTGAAGAAGTAGTCAAAAAGATGAAAAACTATTGGAGACAACTTCTAAACGCCAAGTTAATCAC
TCAACGTAAGTTTGATAATTTAACGAAAGCTGAACGTGGAGGTTTGAGTGAACTTGATAAAGCTGGTTTT
ATCAAACGCCAATTGGTTGAAACTCGCCAAATCACTAAGCATGTGGCACAAATTTTGGATAGTCGCATGA
ATACTAAATACGATGAAAATGATAAACTTATTCGAGAGGTTAAAGTGATTACCTTAAAATCTAAATTAGT
TTCTGACTTCCGAAAAGATTTCCAATTCTATAAAGTACGTGAGATTAACAATTACCATCATGCCCATGAT
GCGTATCTAAATGCCGTCGTTGGAACTGCTTTGATTAAGAAATATCCAAAACTTGAATCGGAGTTTGTCT
ATGGTGATTATAAAGTTTATGATGTTCGTAAAATGATTGCTAAGTCTGAGCAAGAAATAGGCAAAGCAAC
CGCAAAATATTTCTTTTACTCTAATATCATGAACTTCTTCAAAACAGAAATTACACTTGCAAATGGAGAG
ATTCGCAAACGCCCTCTAATCGAAACTAATGGGGAAACTGGAGAAATTGTCTGGGATAAAGGGCGAGATT
TTGCCACAGTGCGCAAAGTATTGTCCATGCCCCAAGTCAATATTGTCAAGAAAACAGAAGTACAGACAGG
CGGATTCTCCAAGGAGTCAATTTTACCAAAAAGAAATTCGGACAAGCTTATTGCTCGTAAAAAAGACTGG
GATCCAAAAAAATATGGTGGTTTTGATAGTCCAACGGTAGCTTATTCAGTCCTAGTGGTTGCTAAGGTGG
AAAAAGGGAAATCGAAGAAGTTAAAATCCGTTAAAGAGTTACTAGGGATCACAATTATGGAAAGAAGTTC
CTTTGAAAAAAATCCGATTGACTTTTTAGAAGCTAAAGGATATAAGGAAGTTAAAAAAGACTTAATCATT
AAACTACCTAAATATAGTCTTTTTGAGTTAGAAAACGGTCGTAAACGGATGCTGGCTAGTGCCGGAGAAT
TACAAAAAGGAAATGAGCTGGCTCTGCCAAGCAAATATGTGAATTTTTTATATTTAGCTAGTCATTATGA
AAAGTTGAAGGGTAGTCCAGAAGATAACGAACAAAAACAATTGTTTGTGGAGCAGCATAAGCATTATTTA
GATGAGATTATTGAGCAAATCAGTGAATTTTCTAAGCGTGTTATTTTAGCAGATGCCAATTTAGATAAAG
TTCTTAGTGCATATAACAAACATAGAGACAAACCAATACGTGAACAAGCAGAAAATATTATTCATTTATT
TACGTTGACGAATCTTGGAGCTCCCGCTGCTTTTAAATATTTTGATACAACAATTGATCGTAAACGATAT
ACGTCTACAAAAGAAGTTTTAGATGCCACTCTTATCCATCAATCCATCACTGGTCTTTATGAAACACGCA
TTGATTTGAGTCAGCTAGGAGGTGACGGGTCACCTAAGAAAAAACGAAAAGTTGAGGATCCTAAAAAGAA
ACGAAAAGTTGATACCGGTTAATAACATTGGAAGTGGATAACGGATCCGCGATCGCGGCGCGCCACCTGG
TGGCCGGCCGGTACCACGCGTGCGCGCTGATCCGGCTGCTAACAAAGCCCGAAAGGAAGCTGAGTTGGCT
GCTGCCACCGCTGAGCAATAACTAGCATAACCCCTTGGGGCCTCTAAACGGGTCTTGAGGGGTTTTTTGC
TGAAAGGAGGAACTATATCCGGATATCCACAGGACGGGTGTGGTCGCCATGATCGCGTAGTCGATAGTGG
CTCCAAGTAGCGAAGCGAGCAGGACTGGGCGGCGGCCAAAGCGGTCGGACAGTGCTCCGAGAACGGGTGC
GCATAGAAATTGCATCAACGCATATAGCGCTAGCAGCACGCCATAGTGACTGGCGATGCTGTCGGAATGG
ACGATATCCCGCAAGAGGCCCGGCAGTACCGGCATAACCAAGCCTATGCCTACAGCATCCAGGGTGACGG
TGCCGAGGATGACGATGAGCGCATTGTTAGATTTCATACACGGTGCCTGACTGCGTTAGCAATTTAACTG
TGATAAACTACCGCATTAAAGCTTATCGATGATAAGCTGTCAAACATGAGAATTCTTGAAGACGAAAGGG
CCTCGTGATACGCCTATTTTTATAGGTTAATGTCATGATAATAATGGTTTCTTAGACGTCAGGTGGCACT
TTTCGGGGAAATGTGCGCGGAACCCCTATTTGTTTATTTTTCTAAATACATTCAAATATGTATCCGCTCA
TGAGACAATAACCCTGATAAATGCTTCAATAACATTGAAAAAGGAAGAGTATGAGTATTCAACATTTCCG
TGTCGCCCTTATTCCCTTTTTTGCGGCATTTTGCCTTCCTGTTTTTGCTCACCCAGAAACGCTGGTGAAA
GTAAAAGATGCTGAAGATCAGTTGGGTGCACGAGTGGGTTACATCGAACTGGATCTCAACAGCGGTAAGA
TCCTTGAGAGTTTTCGCCCCGAAGAACGTTTTCCAATGATGAGCACTTTTAAAGTTCTGCTATGTGGCGC
GGTATTATCCCGTGTTGACGCCGGGCAAGAGCAACTCGGTCGCCGCATACACTATTCTCAGAATGACTTG
GTTGAGTACTCACCAGTCACAGAAAAGCATCTTACGGATGGCATGACAGTAAGAGAATTATGCAGTGCTG
CCATAACCATGAGTGATAACACTGCGGCCAACTTACTTCTGACAACGATCGGAGGACCGAAGGAGCTAAC
CGCTTTTTTGCACAACATGGGGGATCATGTAACTCGCCTTGATCGTTGGGAACCGGAGCTGAATGAAGCC
ATACCAAACGACGAGCGTGACACCACGATGCCTGCAGCAATGGCAACAACGTTGCGCAAACTATTAACTG
GCGAACTACTTACTCTAGCTTCCCGGCAACAATTAATAGACTGGATGGAGGCGGATAAAGTTGCAGGACC
ACTTCTGCGCTCGGCCCTTCCGGCTGGCTGGTTTATTGCTGATAAATCTGGAGCCGGTGAGCGTGGGTCT
CGCGGTATCATTGCAGCACTGGGGCCAGATGGTAAGCCCTCCCGTATCGTAGTTATCTACACGACGGGGA
GTCAGGCAACTATGGATGAACGAAATAGACAGATCGCTGAGATAGGTGCCTCACTGATTAAGCATTGGTA
ACTGTCAGACCAAGTTTACTCATATATACTTTAGATTGATTTAAAACTTCATTTTTAATTTAAAAGGATC
TAGGTGAAGATCCTTTTTGATAATCTCATGACCAAAATCCCTTAACGTGAGTTTTCGTTCCACTGAGCGT
CAGACCCCGTAGAAAAGATCAAAGGATCTTCTTGAGATCCTTTTTTTCTGCGCGTAATCTGCTGCTTGCA
AACAAAAAAACCACCGCTACCAGCGGTGGTTTGTTTGCCGGATCAAGAGCTACCAACTCTTTTTCCGAAG
GTAACTGGCTTCAGCAGAGCGCAGATACCAAATACTGTCCTTCTAGTGTAGCCGTAGTTAGGCCACCACT
TCAAGAACTCTGTAGCACCGCCTACATACCTCGCTCTGCTAATCCTGTTACCAGTGGCTGCTGCCAGTGG
CGATAAGTCGTGTCTTACCGGGTTGGACTCAAGACGATAGTTACCGGATAAGGCGCAGCGGTCGGGCTGA
ACGGGGGGTTCGTGCACACAGCCCAGCTTGGAGCGAACGACCTACACCGAACTGAGATACCTACAGCGTG
AGCTATGAGAAAGCGCCACGCTTCCCGAAGGGAGAAAGGCGGACAGGTATCCGGTAAGCGGCAGGGTCGG
AACAGGAGAGCGCACGAGGGAGCTTCCAGGGGGAAACGCCTGGTATCTTTATAGTCCTGTCGGGTTTCGC
CACCTCTGACTTGAGCGTCGATTTTTGTGATGCTCGTCAGGGGGGCGGAGCCTATGGAAAAACGCCAGCA
ACGCGGCCTTTTTACGGTTCCTGGCCTTTTGCTGGCCTTTTGCTCACATGTTCTTTCCTGCGTTATCCCC
TGATTCTGTGGATAACCGTATTACCGCCTTTGAGTGAGCTGATACCGCTCGCCGCAGCCGAACGACCGAG
CGCAGCGAGTCAGTGAGCGAGGAAGCGGAAGAGCGCCTGATGCGGTATTTTCTCCTTACGCATCTGTGCG
GTATTTCACACCGCAATGGTGCACTCTCAGTACAATCTGCTCTGATGCCGCATAGTTAAGCCAGTATACA
CTCCGCTATCGCTACGTGACTGGGTCATGGCTGCGCCCCGACACCCGCCAACACCCGCTGACGCGCCCTG
ACGGGCTTGTCTGCTCCCGGCATCCGCTTACAGACAAGCTGTGAC
